>Addgene plasmid #196463 | AncPass+6sub | addgene full sequence | sequence record 393014 | Addgene NGS Result
TTCTCTGTCACAGAATGAAAATTTTTCTGTCATCTCTTCGTTATTAATGTTTGTAATTGACTGAATATCA
ACGCTTATTTGCAGCCTGAATGGCGAATGGG
[124 nt withheld, positions 102-225]
C
[91 nt withheld, positions 227-317]
A
[49 nt withheld, positions 319-367]
CCTTTGACGTTGGAGTCCACGTTCTT
[37 nt withheld, positions 394-430]
ACCCTATCTCGGTCTATTCTTTTGATTTATAAGGGATTTTGCCGATTTCGGCCTATTGGTTAAAAAATGA
GCTGATTTAACAAAAATTTAACGCGAATTTTAACAAAATATTAACGCTTACAATTTAGGTGGCACTTTTC
GGGGAAATGTGCGCGGAACCCCTATTTGTTTATTTTTCTAAATACATTCAAATATGTATCCGCTCATGAG
ACAATAACCCTGATAAATGCTTCAATAATATTGAAAAAGGAAGAGTATGAGTATTCAACATTTCCGTGTC
GCCCTTATTCCCTTTTTTGCGGCATTTTGCCTTCCTGTTTTTGCTCACCCAGAAACGCTGGTGAAAGTAA
AAGATGCTGAAGATCAGTTGGGTGCACGAGTGGGTTACATCGAACTGGATCTCAACAGCGGTAAGATCCT
TGAGAGTTTTCGCCCCGAAGAACGTTTTCCAATGATGAGCACTTTTAAAGTTCTGCTATGTGGCGCGGTA
TTATCCCGTATTGACGCCGGGCAAGAGCAACTCGGTCGCCGCATACACTATTCTCAGAATGACTTGGTTG
AGTACTCACCAGTCACAGAAAAGCATCTTACGGATGGCATGACAGTAAGAGAATTATGCAGTGCTGCCAT
AACCATGAGTGATAACACTGCGGCCAACTTACTTCTGACAACGATCGGAGGACCGAAGGAGCTAACCGCT
TTTTTGCACAACATGGGGGATCATGTAACTCGCCTTGATCGTTGGGAACCGGAGCTGAATGAAGCCATAC
CAAACGACGAGCGTGACACCACGATGCCTGTAGCAATGGCAACAACGTTGCGCAAACTATTAACTGGCGA
ACTACTTACTCTAGCTTCCCGGCAACAATTAATAGACTGGATGGAGGCGGATAAAGTTGCAGGACCACTT
CTGCGCTCGGCCCTTCCGGCTGGCTGGTTTATTGCTGATAAATCTGGAGCCGGTGAGCGTGGGTCTCGCG
GTATCATTGCAGCACTGGGGCCAGATGGTAAGCCCTCCCGTATCGTAGTTATCTACACGACGGGGAGTCA
GGCAACTATGGATGAACGAAATAGACAGATCGCTGAGATAGGTGCCTCACTGATTAAGCATTGGTAACTG
TCAGACCAAGTTTACTCATATATACTTTAGATTGATTTAAAACTTCATTTTTAATTTAAAAGGATCTAGG
TGAAGATCCTTTTTGATAATCTCATGACCAAAATCCCTTAACGTGAGTTTTCGTTCCACTGAGCGTCAGA
CCCCGTAGAAAAGATCAAAGGATCTTCTTGAGATCCTTTTTTTCTGCGCGTAATCTGCTGCTTGCAAACA
AAAAAACCACCGCTACCAGCGGTGGTTTGTTTGCCGGATCAAGAGCTACCAACTCTTTTTCCGAAGGTAA
CTGGCTTCAGCAGAGCGCAGATACCAAATACTGTTCTTCTAGTGTAGCCGTAGTTAGGCCACCACTTCAA
GAACTCTGTAGCACCGCCTACATACCTCGCTCTGCTAATCCTGTTACCAGTGGCTGCTGCCAGTGGCGAT
AAGTCGTGTCTTACCGGGTTGGACTCAAGACGATAGTTACCGGATAAGGCGCAGCGGTCGGGCTGAACGG
GGGGTTCGTGCACACAGCCCAGCTTGGAGCGAACGACCTACACCGAACTGAGATACCTACAGCGTGAGCT
ATGAGAAAGCGCCACGCTTCCCGAAGGGAGAAAGGCGGACAGGTATCCGGTAAGCGGCAGGGTCGGAACA
GGAGAGCGCACGAGGGAGCTTCCAGGGGGAAACGCCTGGTATCTTTATAGTCCTGTCGGGTTTCGCCACC
TCTGACTTGAGCGTCGATTTTTGTGATGCTCGTCAGGGGGGCGGAGCCTATGGAAAAACGCCAGCAACGC
GGCCTTTTTACGGTTCCTGGCCTTTTGCTGGCCTTTTGCTCACATGTTCTTTCCTGCGTTATCCCCTGAT
TCTGTGGATAACCGTATTACCGCCTTTGAGTGAGCTGATACCGCTCGCCGCAGCCGAACGACCGAGCGCA
GCGAGTCAGTGAGCGAGGAAGCGGAAGAGCGCCTGATGCGGTATTTTCTCCTTACGCATCTGTGCGGTAT
TTCACACCGCATAGACCAGCCGCGTAACCTGGCAAAATCGGTTACGGTTGAGTAATAAATGGATGCCCTG
CGTAAGCGGGTGTGGGCGGACAATAAAGTCTTAAACTGAACAAAATAGATCTAAACTATGACAATAAAGT
CTTAAACTAGACAGAATAGTTGTAAACTGAAATCAGTCCAGTTATGCTGTGAAAAAGCATACTGGACTTT
TGTTATGGCTAAAGCAAACTCTTCATTTTCTGAAGTGCAAATTGCCCGTCGTATTAAAGAGGGGCGTGGC
CAAGGGCATGGTAAAGACTATATTCGCGGCGTTGTGACAATTTACCGAACAACTCCGCGGCCGGGAAGCC
GATCTCGGCTTGAACGAATTGTTAGGTGGCGGTACTTGGGTCGATATCAAAGTGCATCACTTCTTCCCGT
ATGCCCAACTTTGTATAGAGAGCCACTGCGGGATCGTCACCGTAATCTGCTTGCACGTAGATCACATAAG
CACCAAGCGCGTTGGCCTCATGCTTGAGGAGATTGATGAGCGCGGTGGCAATGCCCTGCCTCCGGTGCTC
GCCGGAGACTGCGAGATCATAGATATAGATCTCACTACGCGGCTGCTCAAACTTGGGCAGAACGTAAGCC
GCGAGAGCGCCAACAACCGCTTCTTGGTCGAAGGCAGCAAGCGCGATGAATGTCTTACTACGGAGCAAGT
TCCCGAGGTAATCGGAGTCCGGCTGATGTTGGGAGTAGGTGGCTACGTCTCCGAACTCACGACCGAAAAG
ATCAAGAGCAGCCCGCATGGATTTGACTTGGTCAGGGCCGAGCCTACATGTGCGAATGATGCCCATACTT
GAGCCACCTAACTTTGTTTTAGGGCGACTGCCCTGCTGCGTAACATCGTTGCTGCTGCGTAACATCGTTG
CTGCTCCATAACATCAAACATCGACCCACGGCGTAACGCGCTTGCTGCTTGGATGCCCGAGGCATAGACT
GTACAAAAAAACAGTCATAACAAGCCATGAAAACCGCCACTGCGCCGTTACCACCGCTGCGTTCGGTCAA
GGTTCTGGACCAGTTGCGTGAGCGCATACGCTACTTGCATTACAGTTTACGAACCGAACAGGCTTATGTC
AACTGGGTTCGTGCCTTCATCCGTTTCCACGGTGTGCGTCACCCGGCAACCTTGGGCAGCAGCGAAGTCG
AGGCATTTCTGTCCTGGCTGGCGAACGAGCGCAAGGTTTCGGTCTCCACGCATCGTCAGGCATTGGCGGC
CTTGCTGTTCTTCTACGGCAAGGTGCTGTGCACGGATCTGCCCTTGCTTCAGGAGATCGGTAGACCTCGG
CCGTCGCGGCGCTTGCCGGTGGTGCTGACCCCGGATGAAGTGGTTCGCATCCTCGGTTTTCTGGAAGGCG
AGCATCGTTTGTTCGCCCAGGACTCTAGCTATAGTTCTAGTGGTTGGCTACGTACCCGTAGTGGCTATGG
CAGGGCTTGCCGCCCCGACGTTGGCTGCGAGCCCTGGGCCTTCACCCGAACTTGGGGGTTGGGGTGGGGA
AAAGGAAGAAACGCGGGCGTATTGGTCCCAATGGGGTCTCGGTGGGGTATCGACAGAGTGCCAGCCCTGG
GACCGAACCCCGCGTTTATGAACAAACGACCCAACACCCGTGCGTTTTATTCTGTCTTTTTATTGCCGTC
ATAGCGCGGGTTCCTTCCGGTATTGTCTCCTTCCGTGTTTCAGTTAGCCTCCCCCATCTCCCGGTACCTT
AGGAGGACTTGATATCGAACTTGATGTCGAAACGGCCCTGGAAACGGTCCTTGTCGGAGTAGACGATGTT
TTGACCGTAAGCACGGCACTCGACACGCACTTCCACGTCGTAGGTCAGGTTGGTGAACTGCACAGCCACC
AGAGGTTGCAGGTAACGGGGCTGCAGCAGCTTTCCGTAGTAGGGGTAGTACTGCAGGCCGAAACCAGGGT
AACCGCCCATGCCGTAGTACTCGACGGTGCCGATCTTGTCAGCGTCCTCTTCACGCTTGGCCACGCAGTG
CACGGGGATCAAGTTGGGGTTGTACTTAGCCATCACTTCAGGAGGCAGGGACTCGTTGATAGGAGCCTGG
GGCTTGAATCCGATGATACGGTTCAGCTTGACCAGGATGCAAGGCTTGCCGTCCTTGTAACCGTAGGTGG
GGTCGTTCAGTCCGGAGCAGTTCTCGAGCCACTCGCGCTTGAACTTGCAGACTTTCTTCTGGCCCTGAGC
GTCGTTGTAGGGACCACGCTCTTTGTACTCGGTAGGGGTGTCTCCGCAGTCCTGGAACACGATGTTCTCG
GTCTGCTGCTCAGCGGAGTAGTCGCGCAGGAAGTTGTCCAGGTTACGCACGTAGGGCTCGTAGGAACGAG
GCTCGGAAGCGGTGAAGGAGATCTCGGTCTTTTGCACCTGAGGCACTTGGGTCAGTCCAGGAGGAGCCAC
ACGGTCTTGGTACTTGGGCTCGAACTCGGACACGGTCAGCAGCATCACTTGGATGGTGCCGATGAAGATA
CCAGCCAGGCAACCGTAGAAGATCACGTAGAACAGCAGGATCTTGAACCAGGAACCACCGGTACGACCCA
GCAGCTCTTTCTTCTCGGAGTTCCAGATGAACTTCTTCCAGTTGCCGTCGCCGTCTTTAGCCTTGCCACG
AGCCATGATCAAGTCTTCGTCGAGTGATTGTAAATAAAATGTAATTTACAGTATAGTATTTTAATTAATA
TACAAATGATTTGATAATAATTCTTATTTAACTATAATATATTGTGTTGGGTTGAATTAAAGGTCCGTAT
ACTCCGGAATATTAATAGATCATGGAGATAATTAAAATGATAACCATCTCGCAAATAAATAAGTATTTTA
CTGTTTTCGTAACAGTTTTGTAATAAAAAAACCTATAAATATTCCGGATTATTCATACCGTCCCACCATC
GGGCGCGGATCCATGGGCAAAGGTGCTGGTCGTGATAAGTACGAGCCCACCGCTACCTCTGAGCACGGTG
GCAAGAAGAAGAAAAAGGGCAAGAAAGAACGCGAGCGCGACATGGACGAGCTGAAGAAAGAGGTGGTCAT
GGACGACCACAAGCTGTCCCTGGACGAACTGCACCGTAAATACGGCACCGACCTGTCTCGTGGACTGACC
TCTGCTCGTGCTGCTGAGATCTTGGCTCGTGACGGTCCCAACGCTCTGACCCCTCCTCCTACTACTCCCG
AATGGGTCAAGTTCTGCCGTCAGCTGTTCGGTGGTTTCTCCCTGCTGCTGTGGATCGGTGCTATCCTGTG
CTTCCTGGCTTACGGTATCCAGACTCTGGTCAACGGCGAGGGCAACAACGACAACCTGTACCTGGGTATC
GTGCTGGCTGCTGTCGTGATTATTACCGGTTGCTTCAGCTACTACCAAGAGGCCAAGTCCTCCAAGATCA
TGGAATCCTTCAAGAACCTGGTGCCTCAGCAGGCTCTGGTCGTGCGTAACGGCGAGAAGATGTCCATCAA
CGCTGAGGGTGTCGTCGTGGGCGACCTGGTTGAAGTGAAAGGTGGCGACCGCATCCCCGCTGACCTGCGT
ATCATTTCCGCTCACGGTTGCAAGGTGGACAACTCCTCTCTGACCGGCGAATCCGAGCCTCAGACTCGTT
CTCCTGACTTCTCCCACGAGAACCCTCTGGAAACCCGTAACATTGCTTTCTTCTCCACCAACTGCGTCGA
GGGCACCGCTCGTGGTATCGTGATCTCTACTGGCGACCGTACCGTGATGGGTCGTATCGCTTCTCTGGCT
TCCGGCCTGGAAGGTGGAAAGACCCCTATCGCTATGGAAATCGAGCACTTCATCCACCTGATTACCGGTG
TCGCTGTGTTCCTGGGCGTGTCCTTCTTCATCCTGTCACTGATCCTCGAGTACACCTGGCTCGAGGCTGT
GATCTTCCTGATCGGTATCATCGTGGCTAACGTGCCCGAGGGACTGCTGGCTACTGTGACTGTGTGCCTG
ACTCTGACCGCTAAGCGTATGGCTCGCAAGAACTGCCTGGTCAAGAACTTGGAGGCTGTGGAAACCCTGG
GTTCCACCTCCACCATCTGCTCCGACAAGACCGGTACTCTGACCCAGAACCGTATGACCGTGGCTCACAT
GTGGTTCGACAACCAGATCCACGAGGCTGACACCACCGAGAACCAGTCCGGTGCTTCCTTCGACAAGTCC
TCTGCTACCTGGACCGCTCTGTCCCGTATCGCTGGACTGTGTAACCGTGCTGTTTTCCAGGCTGGCCAAG
AGAACGTGCCCATCCTGAAAAGAGCTGTGGCTGGCGACGCTTCCGAGTCCGCTTTGCTGAAGTGCATCGA
GCTGTGCTGCGGTTCCGTGAAGCAGATGCGTGAACGTTACCCCAAGGTGGTCGAGATCCCCTTCAACTCT
ACCAACAAGTACCAGCTGTCCATCCACAAGAACGCTAACCCCTCCGAGTCTCGTTACCTGCTGGTCATGA
AGGGTGCTCCCGAGCGTATCCTGGACCGTTGCTCTACCATCCTGATCCACGGCAAAGAGCAGCCTCTGGA
CGAGGAAATGAAGGACGCTTTCCAGAACGCTTACCTGGAACTCGGTGGCCTGGGAGAACGTGTGTTGGGA
TTCTGCCACCTCGCTCTGCCCGACGATCAATTCCCTGACGGTTTCCAGTTCGACACCGACGACCTGAACT
TCCCCGTGGACAAGCTGTGCTTCGTGGGCCTGATGTCCATGATCGACCCTCCAAGAGCTGCTGTGCCAGA
CGCTGTTGGAAAGTGCCGTTCCGCTGGTATCAAAGTGATCATGGTCACCGGCGATCACCCCATCACCGCT
AAGGCTATCGCTAAAGGCGTGGGTATCATCTCCGAGGGCAACGAGACTGTCGAGGATATCGCTGCTCGTC
TGAACATCCCTGTCTCTCAAGTGAACCCTCGTGACGCTAAGGCCTGCGTGGTGCACGGTTCTGACCTGAA
GGACATGACCTCCGAGCAGCTGGACGACATCCTGCTGCACCACACCGAGATCGTGTTCGCTCGTACATCC
CCTCAGCAAAAGCTGATCATCGTCGAGGGTTGCCAGCGTCAGGGTGCTATCGTTGCTGTAACTGGCGACG
GTGTCAACGACTCCCCTGCTCTGAAAAAGGCTGACATCGGAGTGGCTATGGGAATCGCTGGTTCCGACGT
GTCCAAGCAGGCTGCTGACATGATCCTGCTCGACGACAACTTCGCTTCCATCGTGACCGGCGTGGAAGAG
GGTCGTCTGATCTTCGACAACTTGAAGAAGTCGATCGCTTACACCCTGACCTCTAACATCCCCGAGATCA
CCCCTTTCTTGATCTTCATCATTGCGAACATCCCACTGCCTCTGGGCACCGTGACCATCCTGTGCATCGA
CCTGGGTACTGACATGGTGCCCGCTATCTCCCTCGCTTACGAGCAGGCTGAGTCCGACATCATGAAGCGC
CAGCCTCGTAACCCCAAGACCGACAAGCTGGTCAACGAGAGGCTGATCTCCATGGCCTACGGCCAGATCG
GCATGATCCAAGCTCTCGGTGGCTTCTTCACCTACTTCGTCATCATGGCTGAGAACGGTTTCTGGCCCTC
TGGCCTGTTGGGTATCCGTGTGCAATGGGACGACCGTTGGATCAACGACGTCGAGGACTCCTACGGACAG
CAGTGGACTTACGAACAGCGCAAGATCGTCGAGTTCACTTGCCACACCGCTTTCTTCGTGTCCATCGTGG
TGGTGCAGTGGGCTGACCTGATCATCTGCAAGACCCGTCGTAACTCCGTGTTCCAGCAGGGCATGAAGAA
CAAGATCCTCATCTTCGGCCTGTTCGAGGAAACCGCTCTGGCTGCTTTCCTGTCTTACTGCCCCGGCATG
GATGTGGCTCTGCGTATGTACCCTCTGAAGCCCACCTGGTGGTTCTGCGCTTTCCCCTACTCTCTGTTGA
TCTTCGTGTACGATGAAGTCCGCAAGCTCATCATCCGTCGCAACCCTGGTGGATGGGTCGAGCGTGAAAC
CTACTACTAAAAGCTTGTCGAGAAGTACTAGAGGATCATAATCAGCCATACCACATTTGTAGAGGTTTTA
CTTGCTTTAAAAAACCTCCCACACCTCCCCCTGAACCTGAAACATAAAATGAATGCAATTGTTGTTGTTA
ACTTGTTTATTGCAGCTTATAATGGTTACAAATAAAGCAATAGCATCACAAATTTCACAAATAAAGCATT
TTTTTCACTGCATTCTAGTTGTGGTTTGTCCAAACTCATCAATGTATCTTATCATGTCTGGATCTGATCA
CTGCTTGAGCCTAGGAGATCCGAACCAGATAAGTGAAATCTAGTTCCAAACTATTTTGTCATTTTTAATT
TTCGTATTAGCTTACGACGCTACACCCAGTTCCCATCTATTTTGTCACTCTTCCCTAAATAATCCTTAAA
AACTCCATTTCCACCCCTCCCAGTTCCCAACTATTTTGTCCGCCCACAGCGGGGCATTTTTCTTCCTGTT
ATGTTTTTAATCAAACATCCTGCCAACTCCATGTGACAAACCGTCATCTTCGGCTACTTT
Features (pLannotate 1.2.2; 18 found; start..end, strand, type, name):
     81..97      +  CDS            lacZα (fragment): LacZα fragment of β-galactosidase; lacZ fragment
    102..556     +  rep_origin     f1 ori (sequence partly withheld): f1 bacteriophage origin of replication; arrow indicates direction of (+) strand synthesis
    582..686     +  promoter       AmpR promoter: bla
    687..1547    +  CDS            AmpR: β-lactamase; bla; confers resistance to ampicillin, carbenicillin, and related antibiotics
   1718..2306    +  rep_origin     ori: high-copy-number ColE1/pMB1/pBR322/pUC origin of replication
   2492..2543    -  misc_feature   bom (fragment): basis of mobility region from pBR322
   2611..2835    -  mobile_element Tn7R: mini-Tn7 element (right end of the Tn7 transposon) Tn7
   2902..3435    -  CDS            GmR: gentamycin acetyltransferase; aacC1; confers resistance to gentamycin
   3624..3652    -  promoter       Pc promoter: intI1 (promoter lies within the coding sequence); class 1 integron promoter
   3630..3989    -  CDS            YPR2_ECOLX (fragment): Protein predicted: Swiss-Prot protein existence level 4. From Escherichia coli.
   4160..4208    -  polyA_signal   HSV TK poly(A) signal: herpes simplex virus thymidine kinase polyadenylation signal (Cole and Stacy, 1985)
   4282..5196    -  CDS            ATP1B1: AT1B1_CHICK - Experimental evidence at protein level: Swiss-Prot protein existence level 1. This is the non-catalytic component of the active enzyme, which catalyzes the hydrolysis of ATP coupled with the exchange of Na(+) and K(+) ions across the plasma membrane. The beta subunit regulates, through assembly of alpha/beta heterodimers, the number of sodium pumps transported to the plasma membrane. From Gallus gallus (Chicken).
   5216..5325    -  promoter       p10 promoter: baculovirus promoter for expression in insect cells
   5349..5440    +  promoter       polyhedrin promoter: polh from Autographa californica; promoter for the baculovirus polyhedrin gene
   5483..8557    +  CDS            ATP1A1: AT1A1_RABIT - Experimental evidence at protein level: Swiss-Prot protein existence level 1. This is the catalytic component of the active enzyme, which catalyzes the hydrolysis of ATP coupled with the exchange of sodium and potassium ions across the plasma membrane. This action creates the electrochemical gradient of sodium and potassium ions, providing the energy for active transport of various nutrients (By similarity). May contribute to blood-heart barrier properties of endocardial endothelium and may control cardiac performance via endothelial Na(+)/H(+) exchange (PubMed:11738066). From Or
   8584..8667    +  CDS            large T antigen (fragment): large T antigen from SV40 (simian virus 40)
   8690..8824    +  polyA_signal   SV40 poly(A) signal: SV40 polyadenylation signal
   8853..9018    -  mobile_element Tn7L: mini-Tn7 element (left end of the Tn7 transposon) Tn7
