[The description below was written by a language model from this plasmid's Addgene catalogue record and pLannotate feature annotations shown in this document.]
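Description:
AncPass+6sub is an insect-cell expression construct built on the pFastBac Dual baculovirus donor backbone (about 9.1 kb in total) that co-expresses the two subunits of the Na,K-ATPase. It is propagated in E. coli through a high-copy ColE1/pUC-type origin with ampicillin selection from the bla gene, and it also carries an f1 phage origin. The expression region is flanked by the Tn7R and Tn7L ends of a mini-Tn7 element, which also enclose a gentamicin acetyltransferase marker driven by the class 1 integron Pc promoter. In the standard use of this backbone, that mini-Tn7 segment is transposed into a baculovirus shuttle genome (bacmid) in bacteria, with gentamicin resistance marking the transferred cassette. The resulting recombinant baculovirus is used to infect insect cells.

The payload consists of two divergently oriented cassettes. The polyhedrin (PH) promoter drives ATP1A1, the catalytic alpha subunit (roughly 3.1 kb), which is terminated by the SV40 polyadenylation signal. On the opposite strand, the p10 promoter drives ATP1B1, the non-catalytic beta subunit (about 0.9 kb) that assembles with alpha and governs pump delivery to the plasma membrane, and it ends at the HSV TK polyadenylation signal. Both are strong, very late baculoviral promoters, so a single virus supplies both subunits of the heterodimer. The record lists the species of both inserts as ancestral Passeroidea, with part of the plasmid derived from synthesized DNA. The chicken and rabbit labels in the feature table only reflect the closest database matches. The name suggests an ancestral background carrying six substitutions, but the record does not identify them, and no epitope tags are annotated. The associated publication concerns toxin resistance in a specialist avian predator, consistent with use of the recombinant pump for functional characterisation.
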