Addgene plasmid #196463: AncPass+6sub
Purpose: Expresses Na,K-ATPase (ATP1A1 and ATP1B1 in pFastBac Dual vector) in insect cells
Depositing lab: Susanne Dobler. Depositing organization: Universitaet Hamburg. Publication: Historical Contingency Shapes Toxin Resistance in a Specialist Avian Predator. Mohammadi S, Pradhan S, Hoffmann FG, Herrera-Álvarez S, Deng Y, Eacock A, Dobler S, Storz JF, Rowland HM. bioRxiv 2025.07.04.662692 10.1101/2025.07.04.662692.
Backbone
  Vector backbone: pFastBac Dual
  Backbone manufacturer: Thermo Fisher (Invitrogen)
  Backbone size w/o insert (bp): 5235
  Total vector size (bp): 9101
  Vector type: Insect Expression
Growth in bacteria
  Bacterial resistance: Ampicillin, 100 μg/mL
  Growth temperature: 37°C
  Growth strain: DH5alpha
  Copy number: Unknown
Gene/Insert 1
  Gene/Insert name: ATP1A1
  Species: Ancestral Passeroidea
  Insert size (bp): 3090
  Promoter: PH
  Cloning method: Restriction Enzyme; 5′ cloning site unknown (unknown if destroyed); 3′ cloning site unknown (unknown if destroyed)
  Sequencing primers: 5′ ATTCCGGATTATTCATACCGTCCCACCATCG; 3′ GTGGTATGGCTGATTATGATCCTCTAGTACTTCTC
Gene/Insert 2
  Gene/Insert name: ATP1B1
  Species: Ancestral Passeroidea
  Insert size (bp): 928
  Promoter: p10
  Cloning method: Restriction Enzyme; 5′ cloning site unknown (unknown if destroyed); 3′ cloning site unknown (unknown if destroyed)
  Sequencing primers: 5′ CGGGTTCCTTCCGGTATTGTCTCCTTC; 3′ ACGGACCTTTAATTCAACCCAACACAATATA
Resource information
  A portion of this plasmid was derived from a plasmid made by: GeneArt Gene Synthesis (Thermo Fisher Scientific)
Terms and licenses: Academic/Nonprofit Terms; Industry Terms: Not Available to Industry
How to cite: AncPass+6sub was a gift from Susanne Dobler (Addgene plasmid # 196463 ; http://n2t.net/addgene:196463 ; RRID:Addgene_196463)
